Addgene plasmid #18639: T4 Lysozyme T157D
Depositing lab: Brian Matthews. Depositing organization: University of Oregon.
Backbone
  Vector backbone: pHS1403
  Backbone size w/o insert (bp): 5000
  Vector type: Bacterial Expression
Growth in bacteria
  Bacterial resistance: Ampicillin, 100 μg/mL
  Growth temperature: 37°C
  Growth strain: DH5alpha
  Copy number: High Copy
Gene/Insert
  Gene/Insert name: T4 Lysozyme (alt name: 1157D)
  Species: Bacteriophage T4
  Insert size (bp): 600
  Mutation: T157D
  GenBank ID: NP_049736
  Entrez Gene: e (a.k.a. T4p123)
  Cloning method: Restriction Enzyme; 5′ cloning site BamHI (not destroyed); 3′ cloning site HindIII (not destroyed)
  Sequencing primers: 5′ na; 3′ GGCGTATCACGAGGCCC
Terms and licenses: Academic/Nonprofit Terms; Industry Terms: Not Available to Industry
Depositor comments: The BamHI site is 27 bp from the ATG and the HindIII site is 115 bp from the stop.
How to cite: T4 Lysozyme T157D was a gift from Brian Matthews (Addgene plasmid # 18639 ; http://n2t.net/addgene:18639 ; RRID:Addgene_18639)
