[The description below was written by a language model from this plasmid's Addgene catalogue record.]
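Description:
T4 Lysozyme T157D is a bacterial expression plasmid built on the pHS1403 backbone (about 5 kb without insert) that carries a point-mutant version of the bacteriophage T4 lysozyme gene (gene e). It is maintained in E. coli as a high-copy plasmid and selected with ampicillin. The record does not name the origin of replication or the promoter that drives expression, and no feature table is provided, so the regulatory architecture of the backbone cannot be described from the available information.

The insert is roughly 600 bp and encodes T4 lysozyme with a single substitution, threonine 157 replaced by aspartate. It was cloned as a BamHI–HindIII fragment, and both sites remain intact, so the cassette can be excised or exchanged. According to the depositor's notes, the BamHI site lies 27 bp from the start codon and the HindIII site 115 bp from the stop codon, meaning the fragment includes short flanking untranslated regions on either side of the coding sequence. No fusion tags, reporters or additional markers are recorded.

T4 lysozyme is a widely used model protein for studying how individual amino-acid changes affect folding, stability and structure. A single-site variant in a bacterial expression vector is consistent with producing the mutant protein in E. coli for that kind of comparison with the wild-type enzyme, although the record does not explicitly state an intended application.
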