>Addgene plasmid #18639 | T4 Lysozyme T157D | addgene partial sequence | sequence record 24424 | 3primeUP
TANTGGAAAAGCCCGCTCATTAGGCGGGCTCAGATCTGCTCATGTTTGACAGCTTATCATCGATAAGCTT
CGGCAATAAATTCTTGATATGTTTTCATATGTTTCCTTTAAATATTTTAATTAGTAATTGTCTATTCAAG
TAATTGTGAATATACTATCACAATTCCAAGAGAAAGTAAACAGCTTTATAGATTTTTATACGCGTCCCAA
TCGCCAGTTCTAAACGTTGTAATGACTCGTTTTGCGCGATTAGGTGTTTGATTATACCATCTACTTTTAG
CTAAGTTAACTGCTGCTTCATCCCAGCGTTTTTGTTGAAGCATACGTAAAGAGTTAGTAAATCCTGCCAC
ACCGGTTTCTCCCATTTGGAAAACCATATTAATCAATGCACAGCGACGAACCGCATCAAGAGAATCATAA
ACCGGTTTTAATTTAGCATTTCTCAGAATTCCGCGAACAGCAGCATCAACATCCTGATTAAAGAGTTTTT
CAGCCTCATCTTTTGTAATTACACCATTGCAATTACGCCCAATAGCTTTATCTAATTCAGATTTAGCAGC
ATTAAGTGATGGACTTTTTGTAAGCAAATGACCGATGCCAATAGTGTAATAGCCTTCTGTGTCTTTATAG
ATTTTAAGTCTAAGACCTTCATCTATACGTAACATTTCAAATATATTCATAATACCTCCTAAGCATCGAT
GGATCCTGTTTCCTGTGTGAAATTGTTATCCGCTCACAATTCCACACATTATACGAGCCGATGATTAATT
GTCACCAGGGGGATGGGGAGTAAGCTGATCNGN
